>Addgene plasmid #196983 | Fragment1 with TLS2 | addgene full sequence | sequence record 390457 | Addgene NGS Result
CTTTCCTGCGTTATCCCCTGATTCTGTGGATAACCGTATTACCGCTAGCATGGATCTCGGGGACGTCTAA
CTACTAAGCGAGAGTAGGGAACTGCCAGGCATCAAATAAAACGAAAGGCTCAGTCGGAAGACTGGGCCTT
TCGTTTTATCTGTTGTTTGTCGGTGAACGCTCTCCTGAGTAGGACAAATCCGCCGGGAGCGGATTTGAAC
GTTGTGAAGCAACGGCCCGGAGGGTGGCGGGCAGGACGCCCGCCATAAACTGCCAGGCATCAAACTAAGC
AGAAGGCCATCCTGACGGATGGCCTTTTTGCGTTTCTACAAACTCTTCCTGTTAGTTAGTTACTTAAGCT
CGGGCCCCAAATAATGATTTTATTTTGACTGATAGTGACCTGTTCGTTGCAACAAATTGATAAGCAATGC
TTTTTTATAATGCCAACTTTGTACAAAAAAGCAGGCTCCACCATGGGAACCAATTCAGTCGACTGGATCC
GGTACCGAGCTCGCGGCCGCAAGCGCGGGATCCCGACTTGCCTTCCGCACAATACATCATTTCTTCTTAG
CTTTTTTTCTTCTTCTTCGTTCATACAGTTTTTTTTTGTTTATCAGCTTACATTTTCTTGAACCGTAGCT
TTCGTTTTCTTCTTTTTAACTTTCCATTCGGAGTTTTTGTATCTTGTTTCATAGTTTGTCCCAGGATTAG
AATGATTAGGCATCGAACCTTCAAGAATTTGATTGAATAAAACATCTTCATTCTTAAGATATGAAGATAA
TCTTCAAAAGGCCCCTGGGAATCTGAAAGAAGAGAAGCAGGCCCATTTATATGGGAAAGAACAATAGTAT
TTCTTATATAGGCCCATTTAAGTTGAAAACAATCTTCAAAAGTCCCACATCGCTTAGATAAGAAAACGAA
GCTGAGTTTATATACAGCTAGAGTCGAAGTAGTGATTGAGAGACCGGTCTCCGTTTTAGAGCTAGAAATA
GCAAGTTAAAATAAGGCTAGTCCGTTATCAACTTGAAAAAGTGGCACCGAGTCGGTGCATTATCAGAGTG
GTGGTGGGCCCATAACCCACAGGTCCGCTCTGATAAATTTTTTTTGCAAAATTTTCCAGATCGATTTCTT
CTTCCTCTGTTCTTCGGCGTTCAATTTCTGGGGTTTTCTCTTCGTTTTCTGTAACTGAAACCTAAAATTT
GACCTAAAAAAAATCTCAAATAATATGATTCAGTGGTTTTGTACTTTTCAGTTAGTTGAGTTTTGCAGTT
CCGATGAGATAAACCAATACTGCAGCGCACCTGCTTTTGCTCGCTTGGATCCGAATTCGCGGCCGCACTC
GAGATATCTAGACCCAGCTTTCTTGTACAAAGTTGGCATTATAAGAAAGCATTGCTTATCAATTTGTTGC
AACGAACAGGTCACTATCAGTCAAAATAAAATCATTATTTGCCATCCAGCTGCAGCTCTGGCCCGTGTCT
CAAAATCTCTGATGTTACATTGCACAAGATAAAAATATATCATCATGAACAATAAAACTGTCTGCTTACA
TAAACAGTAATACAAGGGGTGTTATGAGCCATATTCAACGGGAAACGTCGAGGCCGCGATTAAATTCCAA
CATGGATGCTGATTTATATGGGTATAAATGGGCTCGCGATAATGTCGGGCAATCAGGTGCGACAATCTAT
CGCTTGTATGGGAAGCCCGATGCGCCAGAGTTGTTTCTGAAACATGGCAAAGGTAGCGTTGCCAATGATG
TTACAGATGAGATGGTCAGACTAAACTGGCTGACGGAATTTATGCCTCTTCCGACCATCAAGCATTTTAT
CCGTACTCCTGGTGATGCATGGTTACTCACCACTGCGATCCCCGGAAAAACAGCATTCCAGGTATTAGAA
GAATATCCTGATTCAGGTGAAAATATTGTTGATGCGCTGGCAGTGTTCCTGCGCCGGTTGCATTCGATTC
CTGTTTGTAATTGTCCTTTTAACAGCGATCGCGTATTTCGTCTCGCTCAGGCGCAATCACGAATGAATAA
CGGTTTGGTTGATGCGAGTGATTTTGATGACGAGCGTAATGGCTGGCCTGTTGAACAAGTCTGGAAAGAA
ATGCATAAACTTTTGCCATTCTCACCGGATTCAGTCGTCACTCATGGTGATTTCTCACTTGATAACCTTA
TTTTTGACGAGGGGAAATTAATAGGTTGTATTGATGTTGGACGAGTCGGAATCGCAGACCGATACCAGGA
TCTTGCCATCCTATGGAACTGCCTCGGTGAGTTTTCTCCTTCATTACAGAAACGGCTTTTTCAAAAATAT
GGTATTGATAATCCTGATATGAATAAATTGCAGTTTCATTTGATGCTCGATGAGTTTTTCTAATCAGAAT
TGGTTAATTGGTTGTAACATTATTCAGATTGGGCCCCGTTCCACTGAGCGTCAGACCCCGTAGAAAAGAT
CAAAGGATCTTCTTGAGATCCTTTTTTTCTGCGCGTAATCTGCTGCTTGCAAACAAAAAAACCACCGCTA
CCAGCGGTGGTTTGTTTGCCGGATCAAGAGCTACCAACTCTTTTTCCGAAGGTAACTGGCTTCAGCAGAG
CGCAGATACCAAATACTGTTCTTCTAGTGTAGCCGTAGTTAGGCCACCACTTCAAGAACTCTGTAGCACC
GCCTACATACCTCGCTCTGCTAATCCTGTTACCAGTGGCTGCTGCCAGTGGCGATAAGTCGTGTCTTACC
GGGTTGGACTCAAGACGATAGTTACCGGATAAGGCGCAGCGGTCGGGCTGAACGGGGGGTTCGTGCACAC
AGCCCAGCTTGGAGCGAACGACCTACACCGAACTGAGATACCTACAGCGTGAGCTATGAGAAAGCGCCAC
GCTTCCCGAAGGGAGAAAGGCGGACAGGTATCCGGTAAGCGGCAGGGTCGGAACAGGAGAGCGCACGAGG
GAGCTTCCAGGGGGAAACGCCTGGTATCTTTATAGTCCTGTCGGGTTTCGCCACCTCTGACTTGAGCGTC
GATTTTTGTGATGCTCGTCAGGGGGGCGGAGCCTATGGAAAAACGCCAGCAACGCGGCCTTTTTACGGTT
CCTGGCCTTTTGCTGGCCTTTTGCTCACATGTT
Features (pLannotate 1.2.2; 9 found; start..end, strand, type, name):
      1..46      +  rep_origin     RSF ori (fragment): Plasmids containing the RSF 1030 origin of replication can be propagated in E. coli cells that contain additional plasmids with compatible origins.
    106..149     -  terminator     rrnB T1 terminator: Escherichia coli rrnB; transcription terminator T1 from the E. coli rrnB gene
    281..308     +  terminator     rrnB T2 terminator: transcription terminator T2 from the E. coli rrnB gene
    358..457     +  protein_bind   attL1: mutant version of attL; recombination site for the Gateway® LR reaction LR Clonase™
    876..892     +  promoter       AtU6 promoter (fragment): consensus promoter from the three Arabidopsis U6 snRNA genes (Waibel and Filipowicz, 1990; Nekrasov et al., 2013)
    963..1038    +  misc_RNA       gRNA scaffold: guide RNA scaffold for the Streptococcus pyogenes CRISPR/Cas9 system
   1342..1441    -  protein_bind   attL2: mutant version of attL; recombination site for the Gateway® LR reaction LR Clonase™
   1564..2373    +  CDS            KanR: aminoglycoside phosphotransferase; aph(3')-Ia; confers resistance to kanamycin in bacteria or G418 (Geneticin®) in eukaryotes
   2463..3051    +  rep_origin     ori: high-copy-number ColE1/pMB1/pBR322/pUC origin of replication
