[The description below was written by a language model from this plasmid's Addgene catalogue record and pLannotate feature annotations shown in this document.]
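Description:
Fragment1 with TLS2 is a Gateway-compatible entry vector built on the pENTR4 backbone and maintained in E. coli as a high-copy plasmid through a ColE1/pUC-type origin, with selection by a kanamycin resistance gene (aph(3')-Ia). The catalogue lists the plasmid at about 3.0 kb, and the sequenced record is slightly longer at roughly 3.1 kb. Upstream of the cloning region sit the rrnB T1 and T2 transcription terminators typical of pENTR vectors, which insulate the insert from read-through transcription. The annotation also reports a very short match to an RSF origin, which is only a fragment and unlikely to be functional.

The payload is a roughly 765 bp insert cloned between BamHI and XhoI sites, both retained, and flanked by attL1 and attL2 so that it can be transferred into a destination vector by an LR recombination reaction. Within it the feature table identifies the Streptococcus pyogenes Cas9 guide RNA scaffold and a short stretch matching the Arabidopsis U6 snRNA promoter. Only a fragment of that promoter is annotated, so the extent of the Pol III promoter present cannot be judged from the table. The TLS2 mobility signal named in the record is not annotated as a separate feature. According to the catalogue it is an element that makes the guide RNA graft-mobile in plants.

The plasmid is described as an intermediate rather than a finished editing construct: it serves as a template to which target sequences are added, yielding a cassette with two gRNA-TLS2 units. The associated work concerns heritable, transgene-free genome editing in plants by grafting wild-type shoots onto transgenic donor rootstocks.
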