Addgene plasmid #196983: Fragment1 with TLS2
Purpose: Gateway-compatible gRNA backbone with TLS2 mobility signal. Template for the addition of target sequences to produce 2x graft-mobile gRNA-TLS2.
Depositing lab: Friedrich Kragler. Depositing organization: Max Planck Institute of Molecular Plant Physiology. Publication: Heritable transgene-free genome editing in plants by grafting of wild-type shoots to transgenic donor rootstocks. Yang L, Machin F, Wang S, Saplaoura E, Kragler F. Nat Biotechnol. 2023 Jan 2. doi: 10.1038/s41587-022-01585-8. PubMed 36593415.
Backbone
  Vector backbone: pENTR4
  Total vector size (bp): 3032
  Vector type: Gateway-compatible entry vector
Growth in bacteria
  Bacterial resistance: Kanamycin, 50 μg/mL
  Growth temperature: 37°C
  Growth strain: DH5alpha
  Copy number: High Copy
Gene/Insert
  Gene/Insert name: Intermediate fragment for assembly of gRNA-TLS2 construct
  Species: A. thaliana (mustard weed); Streptococcus pyogenes
  Insert size (bp): 765
  Cloning method: Restriction Enzyme; 5′ cloning site BamHI (not destroyed); 3′ cloning site XhoI (not destroyed)
  Sequencing primers: 5′ GGCCATCCTGACGGATGGCC; 3′ GGCCTCGACGTTTCCCGTTG
Terms and licenses: Academic/Nonprofit Terms; Industry Terms: Not Available to Industry
Depositor comments: Please refer to the GO CRISP Cloning Protocol linked above for additional information.
How to cite: Fragment1 with TLS2 was a gift from Friedrich Kragler (Addgene plasmid # 196983 ; http://n2t.net/addgene:196983 ; RRID:Addgene_196983)
